>Addgene plasmid #103059 | pNB22 | addgene full sequence | sequence record 199053 | Addgene NGS Result
GAGAAAGGCGGACAGGTATCCGGTAAGCGGCAGGGTCGGAACAGGAGAGCGCACGAGGGAGCTTCCAGGG
GGAAACGCCTGGTATCTTTATAGTCCTGTCGGGTTTCGCCACCTCTGACTTGAGCGTCGATTTTTGTGAT
GCTCGTCAGGGGGGCGGAGCCTATGGAAAAACGCCAGCAACGCGGCCTTTTTACGGTTCCTGGCCTTTTG
CTGGCCTTTTGCTCACATGTTCTTTCCTGCGTTATCCCCTGATTCTGTGGATAACCGTATTACCGCCTTT
GAGTGAGCTGATACCGCTCGCCGCAGCCGAACGACCGAGCGCAGCGAGTCAGTGAGCGAGGAAGCGGAAG
AGCGCCTGATGCGGTATTTTCTCCTTACGCATCTGTGCGGTATTTCACACCGCATATGGTGCACTCTCAG
TACAATCTGCTCTGATGCCGCATAGTTAAGCCAGTATACACTCCGCTATCGCTACGTGACTGGGTCATGG
CTGCGCCCCGACACCCGCCAACACCCGCTGACGCGCCCTGACGGGCTTGTCTGCTCCCGGCATCCGCTTA
CAGACAAGCTGTGACCGTCTCCGGGAGCTGCATGTGTCAGAGGTTTTCACCGTCATCACCGAAACGCGCG
AGGCAGCTGCGGTAAAGCTCATCAGCGTGGTCGTGAAGCGATTCACAGATGTCTGCCTGTTCATCCGCGT
CCAGCTCGTTGAGTTTCTCCAGAAGCGTTAATGTCTGGCTTCTGATAAAGCGGGCCATGTTAAGGGCGGT
TTTTTCCTGTTTGGTCACTGATGCCTCCGTGTAAGGGGGATTTCTGTTCATGGGGGTAATGATACCGATG
AAACGAGAGAGGATGCTCACGATACGGGTTACTGATGATGAACATGCCCGGTTACTGGAACGTTGTGAGG
GTAAACAACTGGCGGTATGGATGCGGCGGGACCAGAGAAAAATCACTCAGGGTCAATGCCAGCGCTTCGT
TAATACAGATGTAGGTGTTCCACAGGGTAGCCAGCAGCATCCTGCGATGCAGATCCGGAACATAATGGTG
CAGGGCGCTGACTTCCGCGTTTCCAGACTTTACGAAACACGGAAACCGAAGACCATTCATGTTGTTGCTC
AGGTCGCAGACGTTTTGCAGCAGCAGTCGCTTCACGTTCGCTCGCGTATCGGTGATTCATTCTGCTAACC
AGTAAGGCAACCCCGCCAGCCTAGCCGGGTCCTCAACGACAGGAGCACGATCATGCGCACCCGTGGCCAG
GACCCAACGCTGCCCGAGATGCGCCGCGTGCGGCTGCTGGAGATGGCGGACGCGATGGATATGTTCTGCC
AAGGGTTGGTTTGCGCATTCACAGTTCTCCGCAAGAATTGATTGGCTCCAATTCTTGGAGTGGTGAATCC
GTTAGCGAGGTGCCGCCGGCTTCCATTCAGGTCGAGGTGGCCCGGCTCCATGCACCGCGACGCAACGCGG
GGAGGCAGACAAGGTATAGGGCGGCGCCTACAATCCATGCCAACCCGTTCCATGTGCTCGCCGAGGCGGC
ATAAATCGCCGTGACGATCAGCGGTCCAATGATCGAAGTTAGGCTGGTAAGAGCCGCGAGCGATCCTTGA
AGCTGTCCCTGATGGTCGTCATCTACCTGCCTGGACAGCATGGCCTGCAACGCGGGCATCCCGATGCCGC
CGGAAGCGAGAAGAATCATAATGGGGAAGGCCATCCAGCCTCGCGTCGCGAACGCCAGCAAGACGTAGCC
CAGCGCGTCGGCCGCCATGCCGGCGATAATGGCCTGCTTCTCGCCGAAACGTTTGGTGGCGGGACCAGTG
ACGAAGGCTTGAGCGAGGGCGTGCAAGATTCCGAATACCGCAAGCGACAGGCCGATCATCGTCGCGCTCC
AGCGAAAGCGGTCCTCGCCGAAAATGACCCAGAGCGCTGCCGGCACCTGTCCTACGAGTTGCATGATAAA
GAAGACAGTCATAAGTGCGGCGACGATAGTCATGCCCCGCGCCCACCGGAAGGAGCTGACTGGGTTGAAG
GCTCTCAAGGGCATCGGTCGACGCTCTCCCTTATGCGACTCCTGCATTAGGAAGCAGCCCAGTAGTAGGT
TGAGGCCGTTGAGCACCGCCGCCGCAAGGAATGGTGCATGCAAGGAGATGGCGCCCAACAGTCCCCCGGC
CACGGGGCCTGCCACCATACCCACGCCGAAACAAGCGCTCATGAGCCCGAAGTGGCGAGCCCGATCTTCC
CCATCGGTGATGTCGGCGATATAGGCGCCAGCAACCGCACCTGTGGCGCCGGTGATGCCGGCCACGATGC
GTCCGGCGTAGAGATCCCCTGACGTACTTTTTCCTGCTCCATAGCCTGCCACAATTCGGCATCATAATCG
GCAATGTTCATTTCACGCTTTAACATCCGCATCTCCTGACTCAGCTAACAATAAAATTTGTGCCTGAAAA
GGCAGTCCGTGGGACTTCGGCCAACAGTATAACCGAATCATTCTTCGATAACAGGTCTTGACAAAGGTTT
TTACGCAAACGATTACCTATGCGTCAGATAAGGGTTTCCTGAACGAGAGTCTGACGAATTTCAACGGATT
TCTTTTCAGCTTTGTGATGCAGATTTTTCACGTTGTTACCTCCATAACGTAAAGCAGAGAAGATCCATTT
ACAACGCAAGGGTATTTTTATAAGATGCATTTGATATACATCATTAGATTTTCACATAAAGGAAGCACGT
ATGCTTGACGCACAAACCATCGCTACAGTAAAGGCCACCATTCCCCTGCTGGTTGAAACAGGACCGAAAC
TGATCTAGATTTAAGAAGGAGATATACATATGAGTAAAGGAGAAGAACTTTTCACTGGAGTTGTCCCAAT
TCTTGTTGAATTAGATGGTGATGTTAATGGGCACAAATTTTCTGTCAGTGGAGAGGGTGAAGGTGATGCA
ACATACGGAAAACTTACCCTTAAATTTATTTGCACTACTGGAAAACTACCTGTTCCATGGCCAACACTTG
TCACTACTTTCGCGTATGGTCTTCAATGCTTTGCGAGATACCCAGATCATATGAAACAGCATGACTTTTT
CAAGAGTGCCATGCCCGAAGGTTATGTACAGGAAAGAACTATATTTTTCAAAGATGACGGGAACTACAAG
ACACGTGCTGAAGTCAAGTTTGAAGGTGATACCCTTGTTAATAGAATCGAGTTAAAAGGTATTGATTTTA
AAGAAGATGGAAACATTCTTGGACACAAATTGGAATACAACTATAACTCACACAATGTATACATCATGGC
AGACAAACAAAAGAATGGAATCAAAGTTAACTTCAAAATTAGACACAACATTGAAGATGGAAGCGTTCAA
CTAGCAGACCATTATCAACAAAATACTCCAATTGGCGATGGCCCTGTCCTTTTACCAGACAACCATTACC
TGTCCACACAATCTGCCCTTTCGAAAGATCCCAACGAAAAGAGAGACCACATGGTCCTTCTTGAGTTTGT
AACAGCTGCTGGGATTACACATGGCATGGATGAACTATACAAAGAATCTCTGAAAATCTCTCAGGCTGTT
CACGCTGCTCACGCTGAAATCAACGAAGCTGGTCGTGAAGTAGTAGGTTAACTGCAGCCAAGCTTGGCTG
TTTTGGCGGATGAGAGAAGATTTTCAGCCTGATACAGATTAAATCAGAACGCAGAAGCGGTCTGATAAAA
CAGAATTTGCCTGGCGGCAGTAGCGCGGTGGTCCCACCTGACCCCATGCCGAACTCAGAAGTGAAACGCC
GTAGCGCCGATGGTAGTGTGGGGTCTCCCCATGCGAGAGTAGGGAACTGCCAGGCATCAAATAAAACGAA
AGGCTCAGTCGAAAGACTGGGCCTTTCGTTTTATCTGTTGTTTGTCGGTGAACGCTCTCCTGAGTAGGAC
AAATCCGCCGGGAGCGGATTTGAACGTTGCGAAGCAACGGCCCGGAGGGTGGCGGGCAGGACGCCCGCCA
TAAACTGCCAGGCATCAAATTAAGCAGAAGGCCATCCTGACGGATGGCCTTTTTGCGTTTCTACAAACTC
TTTTGTTTATTTTTCTAAATACATTCAAATATGTATCCGCTCATGAGACAATAACCCTGATAAATGCTTC
AATAATATTGAAAAAGGAAGAGTATGAGTATTCAACATTTCCGTGTCGCCCTTATTCCCTTTTTTGCGGC
ATTTTGCCTTCCTGTTTTTGCTCACCCAGAAACGCTGGTGAAAGTAAAAGATGCTGAAGATCAGTTGGGT
GCACGAGTGGGTTACATCGAACTGGATCTCAACAGCGGTAAGATCCTTGAGAGTTTTCGCCCCGAAGAAC
GTTTTCCAATGATGAGCACTTTTAAAGTTCTGCTATGTGGCGCGGTATTATCCCGTGTTGACGCCGGGCA
AGAGCAACTCGGTCGCCGCATACACTATTCTCAGAATGACTTGGTTGAGTACTCACCAGTCACAGAAAAG
CATCTTACGGATGGCATGACAGTAAGAGAATTATGCAGTGCTGCCATAACCATGAGTGATAACACTGCGG
CCAACTTACTTCTGACAACGATCGGAGGACCGAAGGAGCTAACCGCTTTTTTGCACAACATGGGGGATCA
TGTAACTCGCCTTGATCGTTGGGAACCGGAGCTGAATGAAGCCATACCAAACGACGAGCGTGACACCACG
ATGCCTGTAGCAATGGCAACAACGTTGCGCAAACTATTAACTGGCGAACTACTTACTCTAGCTTCCCGGC
AACAATTAATAGACTGGATGGAGGCGGATAAAGTTGCAGGACCACTTCTGCGCTCGGCCCTTCCGGCTGG
CTGGTTTATTGCTGATAAATCTGGAGCCGGTGAGCGTGGGTCTCGCGGTATCATTGCAGCACTGGGGCCA
GATGGTAAGCCCTCCCGTATCGTAGTTATCTACACGACGGGGAGTCAGGCAACTATGGATGAACGAAATA
GACAGATCGCTGAGATAGGTGCCTCACTGATTAAGCATTGGTAACTGTCAGACCAAGTTTACTCATATAT
ACTTTAGATTGATTTAAAACTTCATTTTTAATTTAAAAGGATCTAGGTGAAGATCCTTTTTGATAATCTC
ATGACCAAAATCCCTTAACGTGAGTTTTCGTTCCACTGAGCGTCAGACCCCGTAGAAAAGATCAAAGGAT
CTTCTTGAGATCCTTTTTTTCTGCGCGTAATCTGCTGCTTGCAAACAAAAAAACCACCGCTACCAGCGGT
GGTTTGTTTGCCGGATCAAGAGCTACCAACTCTTTTTCCGAAGGTAACTGGCTTCAGCAGAGCGCAGATA
CCAAATACTGTCCTTCTAGTGTAGCCGTAGTTAGGCCACCACTTCAAGAACTCTGTAGCACCGCCTACAT
ACCTCGCTCTGCTAATCCTGTTACCAGTGGCTGCTGCCAGTGGCGATAAGTCGTGTCTTACCGGGTTGGA
CTCAAGACGATAGTTACCGGATAAGGCGCAGCGGTCGGGCTGAACGGGGGGTTCGTGCACACAGCCCAGC
TTGGAGCGAACGACCTACACCGAACTGAGATACCTACAGCGTGAGCTATGAGAAAGCGCCACGCTTCCCG
AAGG
Features (pLannotate 1.2.2; 14 found; start..end, strand, type, name):
    355..495     -  misc_feature   bom: basis of mobility region from pBR322
    597..788     -  CDS            rop: Rop protein, which maintains plasmids at low copy number; rop
    805..1185    +  CDS            YPB1_ECOLX: Protein predicted: Swiss-Prot protein existence level 4. From Escherichia coli.
   1427..2323    -  CDS            TcR (fragment): tetracycline efflux protein; tet; confers resistance to tetracycline
   2329..2406    -  CDS            glyA1 (fragment): GLYA1_SALTI - Experimental evidence at protein level: Swiss-Prot protein existence level 1. Catalyzes the reversible interconversion of serine and glycine with tetrahydrofolate (THF) serving as the one-carbon carrier. This reaction serves as the major source of one-carbon groups required for the biosynthesis of purines, thymidylate, methionine, and other important biomolecules. Also exhibits THF-independent aldolase activity toward beta-hydroxyamino acids, producing glycine and aldehydes, via a retro-aldol mechanism. From Salmonella typhi.
   2731..2802    +  CDS            hmp (fragment): HMP_ECOLI - Also known as fsrB, hmpA. Experimental evidence at protein level: Swiss-Prot protein existence level 1. Various electron acceptors are also reduced by HMP in vitro, including dihydropterine, ferrisiderophores, ferric citrate, cytochrome c, nitrite, S-nitrosoglutathione, and alkylhydroperoxides. However, it is unknown if these reactions are of any biological significance in vivo. From Escherichia coli (strain K12).
   2830..3543    +  CDS            GFPmut2: GFPmut2 is a basic (constitutively fluorescent) green fluorescent protein published in 1996, derived from Aequorea victoria. It is reported to be a very rapidly-maturing weak dimer.
   3544..3618    +  CDS            SERPINB14 (fragment): OVAL_CHICK - Experimental evidence at protein level: Swiss-Prot protein existence level 1. Non-inhibitory serpin. Storage protein of egg white. From Gallus gallus (Chicken).
   3719..3834    +  ncRNA          5S rRNA: Accession: RF00001 - 5S ribosomal RNA
   3838..3924    +  terminator     rrnB T1 terminator: Escherichia coli rrnB; transcription terminator T1 from the E. coli rrnB gene
   4016..4043    +  terminator     rrnB T2 terminator: transcription terminator T2 from the E. coli rrnB gene
   4062..4153    +  promoter       AmpR promoter: bla
   4154..5014    +  CDS            AmpR: β-lactamase; bla; confers resistance to ampicillin, carbenicillin, and related antibiotics
   5185..169     +  rep_origin     ori (across the origin): high-copy-number ColE1/pMB1/pBR322/pUC origin of replication
