[The description below was written by a language model from this plasmid's Addgene catalogue record and pLannotate feature annotations shown in this document.]
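Description:
pNB22 is a bacterial expression plasmid built on the pBR322 backbone and designed as a transcriptional reporter of nitric oxide exposure in bacteria. It replicates from the ColE1/pMB1-type origin and retains the pBR322 rop gene and bom mobilisation region. This fits the depositor's description of a medium-copy plasmid, although the catalogue copy-number field lists it as high copy. Selection is by ampicillin through the bla gene and its native promoter. Only a fragment of the tetracycline resistance gene remains, so tetracycline selection should not be expected to work.

The reporter cassette is driven by hmpAp, the promoter of the flavohaemoglobin gene hmpA, which is induced by nitric oxide. The annotated sequence shows a short fragment of the divergently oriented glyA gene and the first codons of hmp flanking the intergenic region, indicating that the native glyA–hmp promoter region was cloned upstream of the reporter. Whether those hmp codons are translationally fused to GFP is not stated. The reporter is GFPmut2, a rapidly maturing GFP variant, fused at its C-terminus to a short chicken ovalbumin epitope (amino acids 319–343). This fusion, GFP-OVA, was originally made to follow immune responses to the expressed antigen, and the depositor describes it as an unstable GFP variant. An unstable reporter lets fluorescence track current rather than accumulated promoter activity. Transcription ends at the rrnB T1 and T2 terminators, preceded by a 5S rRNA segment from the rrnB operon. The associated publication concerns oxidative host defences against Salmonella during systemic mouse infection, so the plasmid probably served to report nitric oxide stress in individual Salmonella cells in host tissues.
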