Addgene plasmid #103059: pNB22
Purpose: medium copy plasmid (pBR322 backbone) expressing the unstable GFP variant GFP-OVA under control of the nitric oxide-inducible promoter hmpAp
Depositing lab: Dirk Bumann. Depositing organization: University of Basel. Publication: Disparate impact of oxidative host defenses determines the fate of Salmonella during systemic infection in mice. Burton NA, Schurmann N, Casse O, Steeb AK, Claudi B, Zankl J, Schmidt A, Bumann D. Cell Host Microbe. 2014 Jan 15;15(1):72-83. doi: 10.1016/j.chom.2013.12.006. PubMed 24439899.
Backbone
  Vector backbone: pBR322
  Vector type: Bacterial Expression
Growth in bacteria
  Bacterial resistance: Ampicillin, 100 μg/mL
  Growth temperature: 37°C
  Growth strain: DH5alpha
  Copy number: High Copy
Gene/Insert
  Gene/Insert name: GFP-OVA
  Promoter: hmpAp
  Tag / fusion protein: none
  Cloning method: Restriction Enzyme; 5′ cloning site BamH1 (unknown if destroyed); 3′ cloning site Xba 1 (unknown if destroyed)
  Sequencing primers: 5′ pBR322ori-F GGGAAACGCCTGGTATCTTT
Terms and licenses: Academic/Nonprofit Terms; Industry Terms: Not Available to Industry
Depositor comments: A short ovalbumin epitope (amino acids 319–343) was fused to GFP (pGFP_OVA) to follow the immune response to the expressed antigen. (Bumann, 2001).
How to cite: pNB22 was a gift from Dirk Bumann (Addgene plasmid # 103059 ; http://n2t.net/addgene:103059 ; RRID:Addgene_103059)
